>Addgene plasmid #203509 | pAG426GAL-SARS-CoV-2_PLP | addgene full sequence | sequence record 402753 | Addgene NGS Result
TTGAGATCCTTTTTTTCTGCGCGTAATCTGCTGCTTGCAAACAAAAAAACCACCGCTACCAGCGGTGGTT
TGTTTGCCGGATCAAGAGCTACCAACTCTTTTTCCGAAGGTAACTGGCTTCAGCAGAGCGCAGATACCAA
ATACTGTTCTTCTAGTGTAGCCGTAGTTAGGCCACCACTTCAAGAACTCTGTAGCACCGCCTACATACCT
CGCTCTGCTAATCCTGTTACCAGTGGCTGCTGCCAGTGGCGATAAGTCGTGTCTTACCGGGTTGGACTCA
AGACGATAGTTACCGGATAAGGCGCAGCGGTCGGGCTGAACGGGGGGTTCGTGCACACAGCCCAGCTTGG
AGCGAACGACCTACACCGAACTGAGATACCTACAGCGTGAGCTATGAGAAAGCGCCACGCTTCCCGAAGG
GAGAAAGGCGGACAGGTATCCGGTAAGCGGCAGGGTCGGAACAGGAGAGCGCACGAGGGAGCTTCCAGGG
GGAAACGCCTGGTATCTTTATAGTCCTGTCGGGTTTCGCCACCTCTGACTTGAGCGTCGATTTTTGTGAT
GCTCGTCAGGGGGGCGGAGCCTATGGAAAAACGCCAGCAACGCGGCCTTTTTACGGTTCCTGGCCTTTTG
CTGGCCTTTTGCTCACATGTTCTTTCCTGCGTTATCCCCTGATTCTGTGGATAACCGTATTACCGCCTTT
GAGTGAGCTGATACCGCTCGCCGCAGCCGAACGACCGAGCGCAGCGAGTCAGTGAGCGAGGAAGCGGAAG
AGCGCCCAATACGCAAACCGCCTCTCCCCGCGCGTTGGCCGATTCATTAATGCAGCTGGCACGACAGGTT
TCCCGACTGGAAAGCGGGCAGTGAGCGCAACGCAATTAATGTGAGTTAGCTCACTCATTAGGCACCCCAG
GCTTTACACTTTATGCTTCCGGCTCGTATGTTGTGTGGAATTGTGAGCGGATAACAATTTCACACAGGAA
ACAGCTATGACCATGATTACGCCAAGCGCGCAATTAACCCTCACTAAAGGGAACAAAAGCTGGAGCTCTA
GTACGGATTAGAAGCCGCCGAGCGGGTGACAGCCCTCCGAAGGAAGACTCTCCTCCGTGCGTCCTCGTCT
TCACCGGTCGCGTTCCTGAAACGCAGATGTGCCTCGCGCCGCACTGCTCCGAACAATAAAGATTCTACAA
TACTAGCTTTTATGGTTATGAAGAGGAAAAATTGGCAGTAACCTGGCCCCACAAACCTTCAAATGAACGA
ATCAAATTAACAACCATAGGATGATAATGCGATTAGTTTTTTAGCCTTATTTCTGGGGTAATTAATCAGC
GAAGCGATGATTTTTGATCTATTAACAGATATATAAATGCAAAAACTGCATAACCACTTTAACTAATACT
TTCAACATTTTCGGTTTGTATTACTTCTTATTCAAATGTAATAAAAGTATCAACAAAAAATTGTTAATAT
ACCTCTATACTTTAACGTCAAGGAGAAAAAACCCCGGATTCTAGAACTAGTGGATCCCCCATCACAAGTT
TGTACAAAAAAGCAGGCTACAAAATGGAAGTGAGGACTATTAAGGTGTTTACAACAGTAGACAACATTAA
CCTCCACACGCAAGTTGTGGACATGTCAATGACATATGGACAACAGTTTGGTCCAACTTATTTGGATGGA
GCTGATGTTACTAAAATAAAACCTCATAATTCACATGAAGGTAAAACATTTTATGTTTTACCTAATGATG
ACACTCTACGTGTTGAGGCTTTTGAGTACTACCACACAACTGATCCTAGTTTTCTGGGTAGGTACATGTC
AGCATTAAATCACACTAAAAAGTGGAAATACCCACAAGTTAATGGTTTAACTTCTATTAAATGGGCAGAT
AACAACTGTTATCTTGCCACTGCATTGTTAACACTCCAACAAATAGAGTTGAAGTTTAATCCACCTGCTC
TACAAGATGCTTATTACAGAGCAAGGGCTGGTGAAGCTGCTAACTTTTGTGCACTTATCTTAGCCTACTG
TAATAAGACAGTAGGTGAGTTAGGTGATGTTAGAGAAACAATGAGTTACTTGTTTCAACATGCCAATTTA
GATTCTTGCAAAAGAGTCTTGAACGTGGTGTGTAAAACTTGTGGACAACAGCAGACAACCCTTAAGGGTG
TAGAAGCTGTTATGTACATGGGCACACTTTCTTATGAACAATTTAAGAAAGGTGTTCAGATACCTTGTAC
GTGTGGTAAACAAGCTACAAAATATCTAGTACAACAGGAGTCACCTTTTGTTATGATGTCAGCACCACCT
GCTCAGTATGAACTTAAGCATGGTACATTTACTTGTGCTAGTGAGTACACTGGTAATTACCAGTGTGGTC
ACTATAAACATATAACTTCTAAAGAAACTTTGTATTGCATAGACGGTGCTTTACTTACAAAGTCCTCAGA
ATACAAAGGTCCTATTACGGATGTTTTCTACAAAGAAAACAGTTACACAACAACCATAAAACCAGTTACT
TAAAACCCAGCTTTCTTGTACAAAGTGGTGATGGGCTGCAGGAATTCGATATCAAGCTTATCGATACCGT
CGACCTCGAGTCATGTAATTAGTTATGTCACGCTTACATTCACGCCCTCCCCCCACATCCGCTCTAACCG
AAAAGGAAGGAGTTAGACAACCTGAAGTCTAGGTCCCTATTTATTTTTTTATAGTTATGTTAGTATTAAG
AACGTTATTTATATTTCAAATTTTTCTTTTTTTTCTGTACAGACGCGTGTACGCATGTAACATTATACTG
AAAACCTTGCTTGAGAAGGTTTTGGGACGCTCGAAGGCTTTAATTTGCGGCCGGTACCCAATTCGCCCTA
TAGTGAGTCGTATTACGCGCGCTCACTGGCCGTCGTTTTACAACGTCGTGACTGGGAAAACCCTGGCGTT
ACCCAACTTAATCGCCTTGCAGCACATCCCCCTTTCGCCAGCTGGCGTAATAGCGAAGAGGCCCGCACCG
ATCGCCCTTCCCAACAGTTGCGCAGCCTGAATGGCGAATGG
[124 nt withheld, positions 3052-3175]
C
[91 nt withheld, positions 3177-3267]
A
[49 nt withheld, positions 3269-3317]
CCTTTGACGTTGGAGTCCACGTTCTTT
[37 nt withheld, positions 3345-3381]
ACCCTATCTCGGTCTATTCTTTTGATTTATAAGGGATTTTGCCGATTTCGGCCTATTGGTTAAAAAATGA
GCTGATTTAACAAAAATTTAACGCGAATTTTAACAAAATATTAACGCTTACAATTTCCTGATGCGGTATT
TTCTCCTTACGCATCTGTGCGGTATTTCACACCGCATAGGGTAATAACTGATATAATTAAATTGAAGCTC
TAATTTGTGAGTTTAGTATACATGCATTTACTTATAATACAGTTTTTTAGTTTTGCTGGCCGCATCTTCT
CAAATATGCTTCCCAGCCTGCTTTTCTGTAACGTTCACCCTCTACCTTAGCATCCCTTCCCTTTGCAAAT
AGTCCTCTTCCAACAATAATAATGTCAGATCCTGTAGAGACCACATCATCCACGGTTCTATACTGTTGAC
CCAATGCGTCTCCCTTGTCATCTAAACCCACACCGGGTGTCATAATCAACCAATCGTAACCTTCATCTCT
TCCACCCATGTCTCTTTGAGCAATAAAGCCGATAACAAAATCTTTGTCGCTCTTCGCAATGTCAACAGTA
CCCTTAGTATATTCTCCAGTAGATAGGGAGCCCTTGCATGACAATTCTGCTAACATCAAAAGGCCTCTAG
GTTCCTTTGTTACTTCTTCTGCCGCCTGCTTCAAACCGCTAACAATACCTGGGCCCACCACACCGTGTGC
ATTCGTAATGTCTGCCCATTCTGCTATTCTGTATACACCCGCAGAGTACTGCAATTTGACTGTATTACCA
ATGTCAGCAAATTTTCTGTCTTCGAAGAGTAAAAAATTGTACTTGGCGGATAATGCCTTTAGCGGCTTAA
CTGTGCCCTCCATGGAAAAATCAGTCAAGATATCCACATGTGTTTTTAGTAAACAAATTTTGGGACCTAA
TGCTTCAACTAACTCCAGTAATTCCTTGGTGGTACGAACATCCAATGAAGCACACAAGTTTGTTTGCTTT
TCGTGCATGATATTAAATAGCTTGGCAGCAACAGGACTAGGATGAGTAGCAGCACGTTCCTTATATGTAG
CTTTCGACATGATTTATCTTCGTTTCCTGCAGGTTTTTGTTCTGTGCAGTTGGGTTAAGAATACTGGGCA
ATTTCATGTTTCTTCAACACTACATATGCGTATATATACCAATCTAAGTCTGTGCTCCTTCCTTCGTTCT
TCCTTCTGTTCGGAGATTACCGAATCAAAAAAATTTCAAGGAAACCGAAATCAAAAAAAAGAATAAAAAA
AAAATGATGAATTGAAAAGGTGGTATGGTGCACTCTCAGTACAATCTGCTCTGATGCCGCATAGTTAAGC
CAGCCCCGACACCCGCCAACACCCGCTGACGCGCCCTGACGGGCTTGTCTGCTCCCGGCATCCGCTTACA
GACAAGCTGTGACCGTCTCCGGGAGCTGCATGTGTCAGAGGTTTTCACCGTCATCACCGAAACGCGCGAG
ACGAAAGGGCCTCGTGATACGCCTATTTTTATAGGTTAATGTCATGATAATAATGGTTTCTTAGTATGAT
CCAATATCAAAGGAAATGATAGCATTGAAGGATGAGACTAATCCAATTGAGGAGTGGCAGCATATAGAAC
AGCTAAAGGGTAGTGCTGAAGGAAGCATACGATACCCCGCATGGAATGGGATAATATCACAGGAGGTACT
AGACTACCTTTCATCCTACATAAATAGACGCATATAAGTACGCATTTAAGCATAAACACGCACTATGCCG
TTCTTCTCATGTATATATATATACAGGCAACACGCAGATATAGGTGCGACGTGAACAGTGAGCTGTATGT
GCGCAGCTCGCGTTGCATTTTCGGAAGCGCTCGTTTTCGGAAACGCTTTGAAGTTCCTATTCCGAAGTTC
CTATTCTCTAGAAAGTATAGGAACTTCAGAGCGCTTTTGAAAACCAAAAGCGCTCTGAAGACGCACTTTC
AAAAAACCAAAAACGCACCGGACTGTAACGAGCTACTAAAATATTGCGAATACCGCTTCCACAAACATTG
CTCAAAAGTATCTCTTTGCTATATATCTCTGTGCTATATCCCTATATAACCTACCCATCCACCTTTCGCT
CCTTGAACTTGCATCTAAACTCGACCTCTACATTTTTTATGTTTATCTCTAGTATTACTCTTTAGACAAA
AAAATTGTAGTAAGAACTATTCATAGAGTGAATCGAAAACAATACGAAAATGTAAACATTTCCTATACGT
AGTATATAGAGACAAAATAGAAGAAACCGTTCATAATTTTCTGACCAATGAAGAATCATCAACGCTATCA
CTTTCTGTTCACAAAGTATGCGCAATCCACATCGGTATAGAATATAATCGGGGATGCCTTTATCTTGAAA
AAATGCACCCGCAGCTTCGCTAGTAATCAGTAAACGCGGGAAGTGGAGTCAGGCTTTTTTTATGGAAGAG
AAAATAGACACCAAAGTAGCCTTCTTCTAACCTTAACGGACCTACAGTGCAAAAAGTTATCAAGAGACTG
CATTATAGAGCGCACAAAGGAGAAAAAAAGTAATCTAAGATGCTTTGTTAGAAAAATAGCGCTCTCGGGA
TGCATTTTTGTAGAACAAAAAAGAAGTATAGATTCTTTGTTGGTAAAATAGCGCTCTCGCGTTGCATTTC
TGTTCTGTAAAAATGCAGCTCAGATTCTTTGTTTGAAAAATTAGCGCTCTCGCGTTGCATTTTTGTTTTA
CAAAAATGAAGCACAGATTCTTCGTTGGTAAAATAGCGCTTTCGCGTTGCATTTCTGTTCTGTAAAAATG
CAGCTCAGATTCTTTGTTTGAAAAATTAGCGCTCTCGCGTTGCATTTTTGTTCTACAAAATGAAGCACAG
ATGCTTCGTTCAGGTGGCACTTTTCGGGGAAATGTGCGCGGAACCCCTATTTGTTTATTTTTCTAAATAC
ATTCAAATATGTATCCGCTCATGAGACAATAACCCTGATAAATGCTTCAATAATATTGAAAAAGGAAGAG
TATGAGTATTCAACATTTCCGTGTCGCCCTTATTCCCTTTTTTGCGGCATTTTGCCTTCCTGTTTTTGCT
CACCCAGAAACGCTGGTGAAAGTAAAAGATGCTGAAGATCAGTTGGGTGCACGAGTGGGTTACATCGAAC
TGGATCTCAACAGCGGTAAGATCCTTGAGAGTTTTCGCCCCGAAGAACGTTTTCCAATGATGAGCACTTT
TAAAGTTCTGCTATGTGGCGCGGTATTATCCCGTATTGACGCCGGGCAAGAGCAACTCGGTCGCCGCATA
CACTATTCTCAGAATGACTTGGTTGAGTACTCACCAGTCACAGAAAAGCATCTTACGGATGGCATGACAG
TAAGAGAATTATGCAGTGCTGCCATAACCATGAGTGATAACACTGCGGCCAACTTACTTCTGACAACGAT
CGGAGGACCGAAGGAGCTAACCGCTTTTTTGCACAACATGGGGGATCATGTAACTCGCCTTGATCGTTGG
GAACCGGAGCTGAATGAAGCCATACCAAACGACGAGCGTGACACCACGATGCCTGTAGCAATGGCAACAA
CGTTGCGCAAACTATTAACTGGCGAACTACTTACTCTAGCTTCCCGGCAACAATTAATAGACTGGATGGA
GGCGGATAAAGTTGCAGGACCACTTCTGCGCTCGGCCCTTCCGGCTGGCTGGTTTATTGCTGATAAATCT
GGAGCCGGTGAGCGTGGGTCTCGCGGTATCATTGCAGCACTGGGGCCAGATGGTAAGCCCTCCCGTATCG
TAGTTATCTACACGACGGGGAGTCAGGCAACTATGGATGAACGAAATAGACAGATCGCTGAGATAGGTGC
CTCACTGATTAAGCATTGGTAACTGTCAGACCAAGTTTACTCATATATACTTTAGATTGATTTAAAACTT
CATTTTTAATTTAAAAGGATCTAGGTGAAGATCCTTTTTGATAATCTCATGACCAAAATCCCTTAACGTG
AGTTTTCGTTCCACTGAGCGTCAGACCCCGTAGAAAAGATCAAAGGATCTTC
Features (pLannotate 1.2.2; 24 found; start..end, strand, type, name):
      1..589     +  rep_origin     ori: high-copy-number ColE1/pMB1/pBR322/pUC origin of replication
    772..864     +  CDS            lacI (fragment): lac repressor; lacI; The lac repressor binds to the lac operator to inhibit transcription in E. coli. This inhibition can be relieved by adding lactose or isopropyl-β-D-thiogalactopyranoside (IPTG).
    877..898     +  protein_bind   CAP binding site: CAP binding activates transcription in the presence of cAMP. E. coli catabolite activator protein
    913..943     +  promoter       lac promoter: promoter for the E. coli lac operon
    951..967     +  protein_bind   lac operator: The lac repressor binds to the lac operator to inhibit transcription in E. coli. This inhibition can be relieved by adding lactose or isopropyl-β-D-thiogalactopyranoside (IPTG). lac repressor encoded by lacI
   1012..1030    +  promoter       T3 promoter: promoter for bacteriophage T3 RNA polymerase
   1054..1495    +  promoter       GAL1 promoter: S. cerevisiae GAL1; inducible promoter, regulated by Gal4
   1510..1530    +  misc_feature   MCS (fragment): pBluescript multiple cloning site
   1534..1558    +  protein_bind   attB1: mutant version of attB; recombination site for the Gateway® BP reaction BP Clonase™
   1567..2520    +  CDS            R1A_SARS2 (fragment): Experimental evidence at protein level: Swiss-Prot protein existence level 1. [Non-structural protein 10]: Plays a pivotal role in viral transcription by stimulating both nsp14 3'-5' exoribonuclease and nsp16 2'-O-methyltransferase activities. Therefore plays an essential role in viral mRNAs cap methylation. From Severe acute respiratory syndrome coronavirus 2 (2019-nCoV) (SARS-CoV-2).
   2525..2549    -  protein_bind   attB2: mutant version of attB; recombination site for the Gateway® BP reaction BP Clonase™
   2553..2600    +  misc_feature   MCS (fragment): pBluescript multiple cloning site
   2601..2848    +  terminator     CYC1 terminator: S. cerevisiae CYC1; transcription terminator for CYC1
   2867..2885    -  promoter       T7 promoter: promoter for bacteriophage T7 RNA polymerase
   2893..3048    +  CDS            lacZα (fragment): LacZα fragment of β-galactosidase; lacZ fragment
   3052..3480    +  rep_origin     f1 ori (sequence partly withheld): f1 bacteriophage origin of replication; arrow indicates direction of (+) strand synthesis
   3508..3559    -  misc_feature   bom (fragment): basis of mobility region from pBR322
   3638..4441    -  CDS            URA3: orotidine-5'-phosphate decarboxylase, required for uracil biosynthesis; S. cerevisiae URA3; yeast auxotrophic marker, counterselectable with 5-fluoroorotic acid (5-FOA)
   4442..4657    -  promoter       URA3 promoter: S. cerevisiae URA3
   4665..4714    -  misc_feature   bom (fragment): basis of mobility region from pBR322
   4816..4851    -  CDS            rop (fragment): Rop protein, which maintains plasmids at low copy number; rop
   4919..6261    +  rep_origin     2μ ori: yeast 2μ plasmid origin of replication
   6288..6392    +  promoter       AmpR promoter: bla
   6393..7253    +  CDS            AmpR: β-lactamase; bla; confers resistance to ampicillin, carbenicillin, and related antibiotics
