[The description below was written by a language model from this plasmid's Addgene catalogue record and pLannotate feature annotations shown in this document.]
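Description:
pAG426GAL-SARS-CoV-2_PLP is a yeast expression plasmid of about 7.4 kb, built on the pAG426GAL-ccdB Gateway destination backbone, for galactose-inducible production of the SARS-CoV-2 papain-like protease in Saccharomyces cerevisiae. It is an E. coli/yeast shuttle vector. A high-copy ColE1/pUC-type origin and the AmpR β-lactamase gene support propagation and ampicillin selection in bacteria. The 2μ origin gives episomal, multicopy maintenance in yeast, where the URA3 gene under its own promoter complements uracil auxotrophy and can be counterselected with 5-FOA. An f1 origin, flanking T3 and T7 promoters, and fragments of lac-region and pBluescript polylinker sequence are carried over from the parental phagemid backbone and play no evident role in yeast expression.

The expression cassette consists of the Gal4-regulated GAL1 promoter, the protease coding sequence flanked by attB1 and attB2 sites, and the CYC1 transcription terminator. The attB sites are the scars of Gateway recombination, which replaced the ccdB counterselection cassette of the parent vector with the insert. The insert is roughly 950 bp and is annotated as a fragment of the SARS-CoV-2 replicase polyprotein 1a (ORF1ab). The automated annotation text attached to this feature describes nsp10, but this is generic polyprotein boilerplate; the catalogue entry identifies the fragment as the papain-like protease domain. No epitope tags or reporters are annotated. GAL1 control allows expression to be switched on with galactose. The associated publication describes a multiplexed method for identifying viral protease inhibitors, which indicates the intended use of the plasmid.
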