Addgene plasmid #203509: pAG426GAL-SARS-CoV-2_PLP
Purpose: Expresses SARS-CoV-2 papain-like protease from a GAL promoter with a URA3 marker
Depositing lab: Alejandro Chavez. Depositing organization: University of California, San Diego (UCSD). Publication: A multiplex method for rapidly identifying viral protease inhibitors. Hong SJ, Resnick SJ, Iketani S, Cha JW, Albert BA, Fazekas CT, Chang CW, Liu H, Dagan S, Abagyan MR, Fajtova P, Culbertson B, Brace B, Reddem ER, Forouhar F, Glickman JF, Balkovec JM, Stockwell BR, Shapiro L, O'Donoghue AJ, Sabo Y, Freundlich JS, Ho DD, Chavez A. Mol Syst Biol. 2025 Feb;21(2):158-172. doi: 10.1038/s44320-024-00082-1. Epub 2025 Jan 6. PubMed 39762652.
Backbone
  Vector backbone: pAG426GAL-ccdB
  Vector type: Yeast Expression
  Selectable markers: URA3
Growth in bacteria
  Bacterial resistance: Ampicillin, 100 μg/mL
  Growth temperature: 37°C
  Growth strain: DH5alpha
  Copy number: Unknown
Gene/Insert
  Gene/Insert name: SARS-CoV-2 PLP
  Entrez Gene: ORF1ab (a.k.a. GU280_gp01)
  Promoter: GAL1
  Cloning method: Gateway Cloning
  Sequencing primers: 5′ TCAAATGTAATAAAAGTATCAACAAAA
Terms and licenses: Academic/Nonprofit Terms; Industry Terms: Not Available to Industry
How to cite: pAG426GAL-SARS-CoV-2_PLP was a gift from Alejandro Chavez (Addgene plasmid # 203509 ; http://n2t.net/addgene:203509 ; RRID:Addgene_203509)
